Addgene plasmid #62358: pJW1504
Purpose: RPS2 HA-TEV-AVI pop-in/pop-out plasmid
Depositing lab: Jonathan Weissman. Depositing organization: University of California, San Francisco (UCSF). Publication: Principles of ER cotranslational translocation revealed by proximity-specific ribosome profiling. Jan CH, Williams CC, Weissman JS. Science. 2014 Nov 7;346(6210):1257521. doi: 10.1126/science.1257521. Epub 2014 Nov 6. PubMed 25378630.
Backbone
  Vector backbone: pRS306
  Backbone size w/o insert (bp): 4373
  Total vector size (bp): 5100
  Vector type: yeast targeting
  Selectable markers: URA3
Growth in bacteria
  Bacterial resistance: Ampicillin, 100 μg/mL
  Growth temperature: 37°C
  Growth strain: DH5alpha
  Copy number: High Copy
Gene/Insert
  Gene/Insert name: RPS2 fragment
  Species: S. cerevisiae (budding yeast)
  Insert size (bp): 727
  GenBank ID: 852754
  Tag / fusion protein: HA-TEV-AVI (C terminal on insert)
  Cloning method: Restriction Enzyme; 5′ cloning site xbai (unknown if destroyed); 3′ cloning site sali (unknown if destroyed)
  Sequencing primers: 5′ T7 or M13 forward; 3′ T3 or M13 reverse
Terms and licenses: Academic/Nonprofit Terms; Industry Terms: Not Available to Industry
How to cite: pJW1504 was a gift from Jonathan Weissman (Addgene plasmid # 62358 ; http://n2t.net/addgene:62358 ; RRID:Addgene_62358)
