[The description below was written by a language model from this plasmid's Addgene catalogue record and pLannotate feature annotations shown in this document.]
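Description:
pJW1504 is a yeast integrating ("targeting") plasmid built on pRS306, designed to tag the endogenous Saccharomyces cerevisiae RPS2 gene, which encodes a small-subunit ribosomal protein, by a pop-in/pop-out strategy. The backbone has no yeast replication origin in the annotation, so it can persist in yeast only by recombining into the genome. In E. coli it is maintained at high copy through a ColE1/pUC-type origin and selected with ampicillin (AmpR, β-lactamase); an f1 origin and the pBluescript-derived lacZα/multiple cloning site region flanked by T7 and T3 promoters are also present. The yeast marker is URA3 under its own promoter, which allows selection on medium lacking uracil and counterselection with 5-fluoroorotic acid.

The insert, of roughly 0.7 kb and cloned between XbaI and SalI sites, is a fragment of RPS2 rather than the full gene, carrying a C-terminal HA-TEV-AVI tag: an HA epitope, a TEV protease cleavage site, and an AviTag that can be biotinylated by the BirA ligase. The feature table annotates only the RPS2 coding fragment, on the reverse strand; the tag itself is not called, and the remaining unannotated insert sequence is not identified in the record. A short hit to an oyster histone-like protein beside the insert is most likely a spurious match. No promoter is recorded for the insert, consistent with its role as a homology arm. Homologous integration at RPS2 (pop-in, URA3 selection) followed by 5-FOA selection for loss of the vector (pop-out) can leave a scarless tagged allele expressed from the native locus. The associated publication concerns proximity-specific ribosome profiling, in which Avi-tagged ribosomes would serve as biotinylation substrates.
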