Features (pLannotate 1.2.2; 19 found; start..end, strand, type, name):
    137..184     +  misc_feature   bom (fragment): basis of mobility region from pBR322
    195..410     +  promoter       URA3 promoter: S. cerevisiae URA3
    411..1214    +  CDS            URA3: orotidine-5'-phosphate decarboxylase, required for uracil biosynthesis; S. cerevisiae URA3; yeast auxotrophic marker, counterselectable with 5-fluoroorotic acid (5-FOA)
   1293..1342    +  misc_feature   bom (fragment): basis of mobility region from pBR322
   1343..1798    -  rep_origin     f1 ori (sequence partly withheld): f1 bacteriophage origin of replication; arrow indicates direction of (+) strand synthesis
   1806..1963    -  CDS            lacZα (fragment): LacZα fragment of β-galactosidase; lacZ fragment
   1966..1984    +  promoter       T7 promoter: promoter for bacteriophage T7 RNA polymerase
   1993..2028    +  misc_feature   MCS (fragment): pBluescript multiple cloning site
   2345..2767    -  CDS            RPS2 (fragment): RS2_YEAST - Also known as RPS4, SUP38, SUP44. Experimental evidence at protein level: Swiss-Prot protein existence level 1. Component of the ribosome, a large ribonucleoprotein complex responsible for the synthesis of proteins in the cell. The small ribosomal subunit (SSU) binds messenger RNAs (mRNAs) and translates the encoded message by selecting cognate aminoacyl-transfer RNA (tRNA) molecules. The large subunit (LSU) contains the ribosomal catalytic site termed the peptidyl transferase center (PTC), which catalyzes the formation of peptide bonds, thereby polymerizing the amino acids deliver
   2779..2832    +  CDS            H1L1_OSTED (fragment): Experimental evidence at transcript level: Swiss-Prot protein existence level 2. Linker histones are implicated in chromatin remodeling and/or transcriptional regulation during spermiogenesis, the process of spermatid maturation into spermatozoa. Protamines substitute for histones in the chromatin of sperm during the haploid phase of spermatogenesis. They compact sperm DNA into a highly condensed, stable and inactive complex (By similarity). From Ostrea edulis (Native oyster) (European flat oyster).
   2845..2863    -  promoter       T3 promoter: promoter for bacteriophage T3 RNA polymerase
   2908..2924    -  protein_bind   lac operator: The lac repressor binds to the lac operator to inhibit transcription in E. coli. This inhibition can be relieved by adding lactose or isopropyl-β-D-thiogalactopyranoside (IPTG). lac repressor encoded by lacI
   2932..2962    -  promoter       lac promoter: promoter for the E. coli lac operon
   2977..2998    -  protein_bind   CAP binding site: CAP binding activates transcription in the presence of cAMP. E. coli catabolite activator protein
   3011..3103    -  CDS            lacI (fragment): lac repressor; lacI; The lac repressor binds to the lac operator to inhibit transcription in E. coli. This inhibition can be relieved by adding lactose or isopropyl-β-D-thiogalactopyranoside (IPTG).
   3286..3874    -  rep_origin     ori: high-copy-number ColE1/pMB1/pBR322/pUC origin of replication
   4045..4905    -  CDS            AmpR: β-lactamase; bla; confers resistance to ampicillin, carbenicillin, and related antibiotics
   4906..5010    -  promoter       AmpR promoter: bla
   5105..35      +  CDS            rop (fragment) (across the origin): Rop protein, which maintains plasmids at low copy number; rop
>Addgene plasmid #62358 | pJW1504 | depositor full sequence | sequence record 112194 | pJW1504 sequence 5105 bps
TCGCGCGTTTCGGTGATGACGGTGAAAACCTCTGACACATGCAGCTCCCGGAGACGGTCACAGCTTGTCT
GTAAGCGGATGCCGGGAGCAGACAAGCCCGTCAGGGCGCGTCAGCGGGTGTTGGCGGGTGTCGGGGCTGG
CTTAACTATGCGGCATCAGAGCAGATTGTACTGAGAGTGCACCACGCTTTTCAATTCAATTCATCATTTT
TTTTTTATTCTTTTTTTTGATTTCGGTTTCTTTGAAATTTTTTTGATTCGGTAATCTCCGAACAGAAGGA
AGAACGAAGGAAGGAGCACAGACTTAGATTGGTATATATACGCATATGTAGTGTTGAAGAAACATGAAAT
TGCCCAGTATTCTTAACCCAACTGCACAGAACAAAAACCTGCAGGAAACGAAGATAAATCATGTCGAAAG
CTACATATAAGGAACGTGCTGCTACTCATCCTAGTCCTGTTGCTGCCAAGCTATTTAATATCATGCACGA
AAAGCAAACAAACTTGTGTGCTTCATTGGATGTTCGTACCACCAAGGAATTACTGGAGTTAGTTGAAGCA
TTAGGTCCCAAAATTTGTTTACTAAAAACACATGTGGATATCTTGACTGATTTTTCCATGGAGGGCACAG
TTAAGCCGCTAAAGGCATTATCCGCCAAGTACAATTTTTTACTCTTCGAAGACAGAAAATTTGCTGACAT
TGGTAATACAGTCAAATTGCAGTACTCTGCGGGTGTATACAGAATAGCAGAATGGGCAGACATTACGAAT
GCACACGGTGTGGTGGGCCCAGGTATTGTTAGCGGTTTGAAGCAGGCGGCAGAAGAAGTAACAAAGGAAC
CTAGAGGCCTTTTGATGTTAGCAGAATTGTCATGCAAGGGCTCCCTATCTACTGGAGAATATACTAAGGG
TACTGTTGACATTGCGAAGAGCGACAAAGATTTTGTTATCGGCTTTATTGCTCAAAGAGACATGGGTGGA
AGAGATGAAGGTTACGATTGGTTGATTATGACACCCGGTGTGGGTTTAGATGACAAGGGAGACGCATTGG
GTCAACAGTATAGAACCGTGGATGATGTGGTCTCTACAGGATCTGACATTATTATTGTTGGAAGAGGACT
ATTTGCAAAGGGAAGGGATGCTAAGGTAGAGGGTGAACGTTACAGAAAAGCAGGCTGGGAAGCATATTTG
AGAAGATGCGGCCAGCAAAACTAAAAAACTGTATTATAAGTAAATGCATGTATACTAAACTCACAAATTA
GAGCTTCAATTTAATTATATCAGTTATTACCCTGCGGTGTGAAATACCGCACAGATGCGTAAGGAGAAAA
TACCGCATCAGGAAATTGTAAACGTTAATATTTTGTTAAAATTCGCGTTAAATTTTTGTTAAATCAGCTC
ATTTTTTAACCAATAGGCCGAAATCGGCAAAATCCCTTATAAATCAAAAGAATAGACCGAGATAGGGT
[37 nt withheld, positions 1469-1505]
AAAGAACGTGGACTCCAACGTCAAAGG
[49 nt withheld, positions 1533-1581]
T
[91 nt withheld, positions 1583-1673]
G
[124 nt withheld, positions 1675-1798]
CGCGCCATTCGCCATTCAGGCTGCGCAACTGTTGGGAAGGGCGATCGGTGCGGGCCTCTTCGCTATTACG
CCAGCTGGCGAAGGGGGGATGTGCTGCAAGGCGATTAAGTTGGGTAACGCCAGGGTTTTCCCAGTCACGA
CGTTGTAAAACGACGGCCAGTGAATTGTAATACGACTCACTATAGGGCGAATTGGAGCTCCACCGCGGTG
GCGGCCGCTCTAGAACTAGTTAGGCAAAAGAGTTAAGGACAGACTGGGTTTCAATCAAAATAAATGCCAA
AAGGATTTGACTTTATATTTGATAATGCTCACTCTAAACGGAAGGCACATGCATCGCATAATTGGAACGA
GAAATAAAGTGTTATTATAAGTGTACAAAATTATTTAATGGTTGATTATAAAAAACTATTTTATAATTTG
TAGACAACAAGCTTACTCATGCCATTCAATTTTTTGAGCTTCAAAAATATCATTCAAACCTGATCCTTGA
AAATACAAATTTTCTGAACCTCCAGCGTAGTCTGGGACGTCGTATGGGTAAGAACCGAATCTCTTCTTTT
GAGCAGAAGCTTCATCGGAGTAGATGTCCAATGGAGAAACTGGCAATGGTTGTTCGGCCCACAAGTTTGG
AGTCAAGAAACCGTATGTGTTACCAATAGCAACGAAAGCAGCCTTCAAGGTGTTTTCCAAAGTTCTAGTC
TTACCGTTAGATTGGGTGTAGACATCTTCAACACCAGCCAATTGCAACAACTTTTTGACAGCTGGAGAAG
CGACGATACCAGAACCTCTTGGGGCTGGGATCAATCTAACAGTGACGGAACCACACTTACCAGTGGTCTT
GGTGGCCAAAGAATGTGGTTGACCCAAGTTGGTACCCCAGTAACCTCTTCTGATTGGGATAACGGACAAC
TTGGCAATAATGATACCAGCTCTGATGGCACCAGCAACTTCCTTGGCACTAGTGGATCCCCCGGGCTGCA
GGAATTCGATATCAAGCTTATCGATACCGTCGACCTCGAGGGGGGGCCCGGTACCAGCTTTTGTTCCCTT
TAGTGAGGGTTAATTCCGAGCTTGGCGTAATCATGGTCATAGCTGTTTCCTGTGTGAAATTGTTATCCGC
TCACAATTCCACACAACATAGGAGCCGGAAGCATAAAGTGTAAAGCCTGGGGTGCCTAATGAGTGAGGTA
ACTCACATTAATTGCGTTGCGCTCACTGCCCGCTTTCCAGTCGGGAAACCTGTCGTGCCAGCTGCATTAA
TGAATCGGCCAACGCGCGGGGAGAGGCGGTTTGCGTATTGGGCGCTCTTCCGCTTCCTCGCTCACTGACT
CGCTGCGCTCGGTCGTTCGGCTGCGGCGAGCGGTATCAGCTCACTCAAAGGCGGTAATACGGTTATCCAC
AGAATCAGGGGATAACGCAGGAAAGAACATGTGAGCAAAAGGCCAGCAAAAGGCCAGGAACCGTAAAAAG
GCCGCGTTGCTGGCGTTTTTCCATAGGCTCGGCCCCCCTGACGAGCATCACAAAAATCGACGCTCAAGTC
AGAGGTGGCGAAACCCGACAGGACTATAAAGATACCAGGCGTTCCCCCCTGGAAGCTCCCTCGTGCGCTC
TCCTGTTCCGACCCTGCCGCTTACCGGATACCTGTCCGCCTTTCTCCCTTCGGGAAGCGTGGCGCTTTCT
CAATGCTCACGCTGTAGGTATCTCAGTTCGGTGTAGGTCGTTCGCTCCAAGCTGGGCTGTGTGCACGAAC
CCCCCGTTCAGCCCGACCGCTGCGCCTTATCCGGTAACTATCGTCTTGAGTCCAACCCGGTAAGACACGA
CTTATCGCCACTGGCAGCAGCCACTGGTAACAGGATTAGCAGAGCGAGGTATGTAGGCGGTGCTACAGAG
TTCTTGAAGTGGTGGCCTAACTACGGCTACACTAGAAGGACAGTATTTGGTATCTGCGCTCTGCTGAAGC
CAGTTACCTTCGGAAAAAGAGTTGGTAGCTCTTGATCCGGCAAACAAACCACCGCTGGTAGCGGTGGTTT
TTTTGTTTGCAAGCAGCAGATTACGCGCAGAAAAAAAGGATCTCAAGAAGATCCTTTGATCTTTTCTACG
GGGTCTGACGCTCAGTGGAACGAAAACTCACGTTAAGGGATTTTGGTCATGAGATTATCAAAAAGGATCT
TCACCTAGATCCTTTTAAATTAAAAATGAAGTTTTAAATCAATCTAAAGTATATATGAGTAAACTTGGTC
TGACAGTTACCAATGCTTAATCAGTGAGGCACCTATCTCAGCGATCTGTCTATTTCGTTCATCCATAGTT
GCCTGACTGCCCGTCGTGTAGATAACTACGATACGGGAGGGCTTACCATCTGGCCCCAGTGCTGCAATGA
TACCGCGAGACCCACGCTCACCGGCTCCAGATTTATCAGCAATAAACCAGCCAGCCGGAAGGGCCGAGCG
CAGAAGTGGTCCTGCAACTTTATCCGCCTCCATCCAGTCTATTAATTGTTGCCGGGAAGCTAGAGTAAGT
AGTTCGCCAGTTAATAGTTTGCGCAACGTTGTTGCCATTGCTACAGGCATCGTGGTGTCACGCTCGTCGT
TTGGTATGGCTTCATTCAGCTCCGGTTCCCAACGATCAAGGCGAGTTACATGATCCCCCATGTTGTGAAA
AAAAGCGGTTAGCTCCTTCGGTCCTCCGATCGTTGTCAGAAGTAAGTTGGCCGCAGTGTTATCACTCATG
GTTATGGCAGCACTGCATAATTCTCTTACTGTCATGCCATCCGTAAGATGCTTTTCTGTGACTGGTGAGT
ACTCAACCAAGTCATTCTGAGAATAGTGTATGCGGCGACCGAGTTGCTCTTGCCCGGCGTCAATACGGGA
TAATACCGCGCCACATAGCAGAACTTTAAAAGTGCTCATCATTGGAAAACGTTCTTCGGGGCGAAAACTC
TCAAGGATCTTACCGCTGTTGAGATCCAGTTCGATGTAACCCACTCGTGCACCCAACTGATCTTCAGCAT
CTTTTACTTTCACCAGCGTTTCTGGGTGAGCAAAAACAGGAAGGCAAAATGCCGCAAAAAAGGGAATAAG
GGCGACACGGAAATGTTGAATACTCATACTCTTCCTTTTTCAATATTATTGAAGCATTTATCAGGGTTAT
TGTCTCATGAGCGGATACATATTTGAATGTATTTAGAAAAATAAACAAATAGGGGTTCCGCGCACATTTC
CCCGAAAAGTGCCACCTGACGTCTAAGAAACCATTATTATCATGACATTAACCTATAAAAATAGGCGTAT
CACGAGGCCCTTTCGTC
