>Addgene plasmid #62358 | pJW1504 | addgene partial sequence | sequence record 106607 | M13pUC-Fwd 5'-CCCAGTCACGACGTTGTAAAACG-3'
GACTCACTATAGGGCGAATTGGAGCTCCACCGCGGTGGCGGCCGCTCTAGAACTAGTTAGGCAAAAGAGT
TAAGGACAGACTGGGTTTCAATCAAAATAAATGCCAAAAGGATTTGACTTTATATTTGATAATGCTCACT
CTAAACGGAAGGCACATGCATCGCATAATTGGAACGAGAAATAAAGTGTTATTATAAGTGTACAAAATTA
TTTAATGGTTGATTATAAAAAACTATTTTATAATTTGTAGACAACAAGCTTACTCATGCCATTCAATTTT
TTGAGCTTCAAAAATATCATTCAAACCTGATCCTTGAAAATACAAATTTTCTGAACCTCCAGCGTAGTCT
GGGACGTCGTATGGGTAAGAACCGAATCTCTTCTTTTGAGCAGAAGCTTCATCGGAGTAGATGTCCAATG
GAGAAACTGGCAATGGTTGTTCGGCCCACAAGTTTGGAGTCAAGAAACCGTATGTGTTACCAATAGCAAC
GAAAGCAGCCTTCAAGGTGTTTTCCAAAGTTCTAGTCTTACCGTTAGATTGGGTGTAGACATCTTCAACA
CCAGCCAATTGCAACAACTTTTTGACAGCTGGAGAAGCGACGATACCAGAACCTCTTGGGGCTGGGATCA
ATCTAACAGTGACGGAACCACACTTACCAGTGGTCTTGGTGGCCAAAGAATGTGGTTGACCCAAGTTGGT
ACCCCAGTAACCTCTTCTGATTGGGATAACGGACAACTTGGCAATAATGATACCAGCTCTGATGGCACCA
GCAACTTCCTTGGCACTAGTGGATCCCCCGGGCTGCAGGAATTCGATATCAAGCTTATCGATACCGTCGA
CCTCGAGG
