>Addgene plasmid #62358 | pJW1504 | addgene partial sequence | sequence record 106760 | M13pUC-Rev 5'-AGCGGATAACAATTTCACACAGG-3'
AATTAACCCTCACTAAAGGGAACAAAAGCTGGTACCGGGCCCCCCCTCGAGGTCGACGGTATCGATAAGC
TTGATATCGAATTCCTGCAGCCCGGGGGATCCACTAGTGCCAAGGAAGTTGCTGGTGCCATCAGAGCTGG
TATCATTATTGCCAAGTTGTCCGTTATCCCAATCAGAAGAGGTTACTGGGGTACCAACTTGGGTCAACCA
CATTCTTTGGCCACCAAGACCACTGGTAAGTGTGGTTCCGTCACTGTTAGATTGATCCCAGCCCCAAGAG
GTTCTGGTATCGTCGCTTCTCCAGCTGTCAAAAAGTTGTTGCAATTGGCTGGTGTTGAAGATGTCTACAC
CCAATCTAACGGTAAGACTAGAACTTTGGAAAACACCTTGAAGGCTGCTTTCGTTGCTATTGGTAACACA
TACGGTTTCTTGACTCCAAACTTGTGGGCCGAACAACCATTGCCAGTTTCTCCATTGGACATCTACTCCG
ATGAAGCTTCTGCTCAAAAGAAGAGATTCGGTTCTTACCCATACGACGTCCCAGACTACGCTGGAGGTTC
AGAAAATTTGTATTTTCAAGGATCAGGTTTGAATGATATTTTTGAAGCTCAAAAAATTGAATGGCATGAG
TAAGCTTGTTGTCTACAAATTATAAAATAGTTTTTTATAATCAACCATTAAATAATTTTGTACACTTATA
ATAACACTTTATTTCTCGTTCCAATTATGCGATGCATGTGCCTTCCGTTTAGAGTGAGCATTATCAAATA
TAAAGTCAAATCCTTTTGGCATTTATTTTGATTGAAACCCAGTCTGTCCTTAACTCTTTTGCCTAACTAG
TTCTAGAGCGGCCGCCACCGCGGTGGAGCTCCAATTCGCCCTATAGTGAGTCGTATTACAATTCACTGGC
CGTCGTTT
